Addgene plasmid #179611: pJH3558
Purpose: Punc-4::Chrimson::Cherry unc-54 3' UTR C.elegans A-MNs and others expression of Chrimson::Cherry
Depositing lab: Mei Zhen. Publication: Excitatory motor neurons are local oscillators for backward locomotion. Gao S, Guan SA, Fouad AD, Meng J, Kawano T, Huang YC, Li Y, Alcaire S, Hung W, Lu Y, Qi YB, Jin Y, Alkema M, Fang-Yen C, Zhen M. Elife. 2018 Jan 23;7. pii: 29915. doi: 10.7554/eLife.29915. PubMed 29360035.
Backbone
  Vector backbone: pBSK
  Backbone manufacturer: stratagene
  Backbone size w/o insert (bp): 6771
  Total vector size (bp): 7982
  Vector type: Worm Expression
Growth in bacteria
  Bacterial resistance: Ampicillin, 100 μg/mL
  Growth temperature: 37°C
  Growth strain: DH5alpha
  Copy number: High Copy
Gene/Insert
  Gene/Insert name: Chrimson
  Insert size (bp): 1211
  Promoter: Punc-4
  Tag / fusion protein: Cherry (C terminal on backbone)
  Cloning method: Restriction Enzyme; 5′ cloning site XmaI (not destroyed); 3′ cloning site KpnI (not destroyed)
  Sequencing primers: 5′ ATGGCTGAGCTCATCTCCT; 3′ GGTACCGCGACGGTGTCCTC
Terms and licenses: Academic/Nonprofit Terms; Industry Terms: Not Available to Industry
How to cite: pJH3558 was a gift from Mei Zhen (Addgene plasmid # 179611 ; http://n2t.net/addgene:179611 ; RRID:Addgene_179611)
