[The description below was written by a language model from this plasmid's Addgene catalogue record and pLannotate feature annotations shown in this document.]
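Description:
pJH3558 is a worm expression plasmid built on a pBSK (Bluescript-type) backbone for transgenic expression of the red-shifted channelrhodopsin Chrimson in Caenorhabditis elegans neurons. It is maintained in E. coli as a high-copy plasmid through a ColE1/pUC-type origin and is selected with ampicillin via the β-lactamase gene and its native promoter. The sequenced record of about 8 kb also carries residual bacterial elements typical of this backbone family, including the CAP site, lac promoter and operator, and short fragments of lacI, rop and the bom region. None of these plays a role in worm expression.

The payload is a Chrimson coding sequence of roughly 1.2 kb, cloned between XmaI and KpnI sites that remain intact. It sits downstream of the unc-4 promoter and is fused at its C terminus to a Cherry fluorescent protein supplied by the backbone, followed by the unc-54 3' UTR, a terminator region commonly used in C. elegans transgenes. The automated annotation detects the mCherry coding region but does not label the unc-4 promoter, Chrimson or the 3' UTR. The short hits to intron-containing worm GFP, an insect viral promoter and aex-5 are probably incidental matches, possibly reflecting synthetic introns or flanking genomic sequence, rather than functional parts.

According to the record, the unc-4 promoter drives expression in A-class motor neurons and some other cells. The fusion allows these neurons to be activated with light while the red fluorescence reports where the opsin is expressed. The associated work concerns excitatory motor neurons acting as local oscillators for backward locomotion, consistent with use as an optogenetic tool for probing that motor circuit.
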