Features (pLannotate 1.2.2; 14 found; start..end, strand, type, name):
     93..114     +  protein_bind   CAP binding site: CAP binding activates transcription in the presence of cAMP. E. coli catabolite activator protein
    129..159     +  promoter       lac promoter: promoter for the E. coli lac operon
    167..183     +  protein_bind   lac operator: The lac repressor binds to the lac operator to inhibit transcription in E. coli. This inhibition can be relieved by adding lactose or isopropyl-β-D-thiogalactopyranoside (IPTG). lac repressor encoded by lacI
   1232..1248    -  promoter       OpIE-2 promoter (fragment): immediate-early gene 2 from the Orgyia pseudotsugata multicapsid nucleopolyhedrovirus; strong constitutive baculovirus promoter for insect cell expression
   3133..3165    +  CDS            mEGFP (fragment): monomeric enhanced GFP, optimized with synthetic introns for expression in C. elegans
   3531..3568    +  CDS            mEGFP (fragment): monomeric enhanced GFP, optimized with synthetic introns for expression in C. elegans
   4130..4836    +  CDS            mCherry (fragment): monomeric derivative of DsRed fluorescent protein (Shaner et al., 2004) mammalian codon-optimized
   5447..5599    +  CDS            aex-5 (fragment): AEX5_CAEEL - Also known as kpc-3 From Caenorhabditis elegans.
   5727..5762    +  CDS            rop (fragment): Rop protein, which maintains plasmids at low copy number; rop
   5864..5963    +  misc_feature   bom (fragment): basis of mobility region from pBR322
   6061..6165    +  promoter       AmpR promoter: bla
   6166..7026    +  CDS            AmpR: β-lactamase; bla; confers resistance to ampicillin, carbenicillin, and related antibiotics
   7197..7785    +  rep_origin     ori: high-copy-number ColE1/pMB1/pBR322/pUC origin of replication
   7968..80      +  CDS            lacI (fragment) (across the origin): lac repressor; lacI; The lac repressor binds to the lac operator to inhibit transcription in E. coli. This inhibition can be relieved by adding lactose or isopropyl-β-D-thiogalactopyranoside (IPTG).
>Addgene plasmid #179611 | pJH3558 | addgene full sequence | sequence record 355728 | Addgene NGS Result
AAACCGCCTCTCCCCGCGCGTTGGCCGATTCATTAATGCAGCTGGCACGACAGGTTTCCCGACTGGAAAG
CGGGCAGTGAGCGCAACGCAATTAATGTGAGTTAGCTCACTCATTAGGCACCCCAGGCTTTACACTTTAT
GCTTCCGGCTCGTATGTTGTGTGGAATTGTGAGCGGATAACAATTTCACACAGGAAACAGCTATGACCAT
GATTACGCCAAGCTGTAAGTTTAAACATGATCTTACTAACTAACTATTCTCATTTAAATTTTCAGAGCTT
AAAAATGGCTGAAATCACTCACAACGATGGATACGCTAACAACTTGGAAATGAAATAAGCTTGGGCTGCA
GCATGCGGCCGCTTCCCCAAATTGGAACAGTGAAATACTCAATCAATCACTCTGGCGGTTTTCTCCACAA
AGAACACGAAATTGGAAAAGGGAAAAGATTGATTTGTTTGAAGGCGTGAGGAAATCGAAAAAAAAATGTT
TCAAAACAAATGAAATATTTTAATGAATAAACCCAGGAATGCCACCTTTTGGTGCCCGCCTACAAAAAAG
TCAACTGTTCTTAAACTCCTACATAGTTGCCCTCTCTAACGAATGTTGCTTTTTTTAAATTTTCATTGAA
TTTGATTATCGTCTGTATGCGCCTACTCTATCAGTGGAAAACATGCCCATTTCCCACAAATTTACTCGTT
TGGAGCTCAAAATGTTAAATGGGGCATCATGGAATTGGCATCTCACAGAAAGTGGCGGATGAGTTATATG
TAATAATAATGGTGGCTGAAGTGGAAACCGCAAAAAAAGGATGTGTATTTGAGATTTTGTAACGGAATTT
GAATCAGATACACAAAATGAGAGAAATTTATAGATTCTTTAAAATCCACCTGAAGTCGGCAAATTTTTGA
AAGGTCTGTTCGTTCAGTTTTTCATAAGTTTTATGAATTTTGATTTACTACTGAAGTTCGAGAAAAGCCC
TTTAACCATACCAATAAGAAATTATGTTAACTTTACAAGAATATTAACAAAAAATTATTAAAAAACTGTG
TTCCCCTGGCATTATGATATTTCCACCGTCAGTTCTCTATTAAAACTTCAACTCTACACAGTTTCAACTC
TCAAATGAGCTGTCCATCTTTTGCCTTCAGGAAATTATGCTAATCTGCTGATTTCGCGCACTTTCACCAC
ACTATTTCCAAATAGAAGGAGGGGTGGTGCAACACACGAGACACTGCAAAAAGGTTCAGTGAAGATTTAT
CTACTTGTGAGATGAGAGCAGGAGGGGTGGGAGAAGTGTGATGATTGACGGGATGACAAGAACAGTGATG
TGGTGTCGAAATGGAAGATGCGCTAATTTGTGGGGTTTTATGAAATTTGAATAATTACATTTATAACATC
TACTAGTTAGGCGTCTGTGTAGGTATTGCCTGCCTGCCTACAAGGCATATGTACGAGGCAGGTTAAACCT
CCTAGAAAGCTACGGTACTTTCAAACCACATAACATTTATACTGGTGTCTTTTCGCGTCTTCTTCTTGAA
CATGTAGACCCTCAAAAAGCTAAGTTTTACACTGTGTAGTTTGCTTTGAAATCTACAAAATTGGAGGCAC
GCCTTCTGGACTTTGCCGACACGCATACTTTCTACCTACCAACTGCCTACTTCCACAGTCTAGCGTGAAC
TCCAATACCATTTTAAAAATTGTTTTATCTCAAATTTTCAATTTTTAAATCCAATTTCCCAGTTCTAAAA
AAAAAATTTTTTTTTTAATTTAAAAACTCTCATCCTTTTTAATGCTCGTTCCCATTCGGCAAGACGTGTA
CCAAACACAAAACAAATTGACTGGTGATCCATCTCGAATTTCTCGTTTCAAATTAGTCGTTGCTATATAT
ATTGTCTTATGTGTGGAAAACGAATAAGAAAAATTAGAGAAAGATGAGAGAGCAGGGGCAGAATGAAAAT
TTGCATGGAAATTGAAGAAGATCACTGCTTTTTCCGATGAATGATGACTAAATAGAATGAGTTGAGAGGA
AAATAATCATAATTCTAATTTTAATTAGAAATATGATATGGAAAGTAAGCAAAACCACAAGGCTTTTGCT
CTGAACTTATTTCCGAAAAAAAAAAGTGAAACTGAAAGTTAGAATTTTCAAAATAATATTGCGAGAGTCA
ACCTTCAGAAAAATTGGCGAGAAATCAAATTTGAATTCTCTGAAAATTTAGTTAAAATACATATGTTATC
CTTCTTTGTTTTTTGGCCTTAGCCTGCCTTCAAGGCGACCTGAGCCTATGCGGGTGCCTAATACCGAAAC
ACACATAATTTTTTTTTTTAATCTTTAAATACTGTAACGAGTCGCGAGATCCAGCGAGACCCATAGAATA
TGTTGAGCGCTGCAAACAATCGTATAACTCTTGTTCAAATTTTTCCACTCTGTATTTTTGCAAGCAGTTC
AACAAATGGTCATCATTTTTATAACCCATATCTATATTCGAATCTGACATAACAAATAATACTAAGCACA
TCCTCCCACATCTCTTTTCATTCAAGTTGCGCAATTCCCCTAATAACTATGGATGGAGGGGGGACCGAGC
CCAAAGATTATTCAAAACGATAACGACTTTTTCATGCGGCCAACGAAAAATAAAACTTTTCTCATATTCT
CCTATTTCCCATTTCAAGAATTACATCCCCATGGGACGTTGAAATCACATCATATTAGTATATGTTAATA
GTTCTTTTCACTGGAATATCGCCACGCCCCCCTTCCGGTGGCTCATTGGTTTCGAGAAGAAGGCGGAGCC
GAAGTGGGTTCTTCTTTCTTTTTTTGTGGTAGAAGTCTAGCAGGATTAAGCTACTATTCCATTAGAGGAT
CTTCTTCTTCCAAAAAGTGAAAATCCCGGGGGATCCCTATGGCTGAGCTCATCTCCTCCGCTACCCGTTC
CCTCTTCGCTGCTGGAGGAATCAACCCATGGCCGAACCCATACCACCACGAGGACATGGGATGCGGAGGA
ATGACCCCAACCGGAGAGTGCTTCTCCACCGAGTGGTGGTGCGACCCATCCTACGGACTCTCCGACGCTG
GATACGGATACTGCTTCGTCGAGGCTACCGGAGGTAAGTTTAAACTTGGACTTACTAACTAACCATACAT
ATTTAAATTTTCAGGATACCTCGTCGTCGGAGTCGAGAAGAAGCAGGCTTGGCTCCACTCCCGTGGAACC
CCAGGAGAGAAGATCGGAGCTCAGGTCTGCCAGTGGATCGCTTTCTCCATCGCTATCGCTCTCCTCACCT
TCTACGGATTCTCCGCTTGGAAGGCTACCTGCGGATGGGAGGAGGTCTACGTCTGCTGCGTCGAGGTCCT
CTTCGTCACCCTCGAGATCTTCAAGGAGTTCTCCTCCCCAGCTACCGTCTACCTCTCCACCGGAAACCAC
GCTTACTGCCTCCGTTACTTCGAGTGGCTCCTCTCCTGCCCAGTCATCCTCATCCGTCTCTCCAACCTCT
CCGGACTCAAGGTAAGTTTAAACAGTTCGGTACTAACTAACCCTGATTATTTAAATTTTCAGAACGACTA
CTCCAAGCGTACCATGGGACTCATCGTCTCCTGCGTCGGAATGATCGTCTTCGGAATGGCTGCTGGACTC
GCTACCGACTGGCTCAAGTGGCTCCTCTACATCGTCTCCTGCATCTACGGAGGATACATGTACTTCCAGG
CTGCTAAGTGCTACGTCGAGGCTAACCACTCCGTCCCAAAGGGACACTGCCGTATGGTCGTCAAGCTCAT
GGCTTACGCTTACTTCGCTTCCTGGGGTTCCTACCCAATCCTCTGGGCTGTCGGACCAGGTAAGTTTAAA
CATATATATACTAACTAACGGATTATATTTAAATTTTCAGAGGGACTCCTCAAGCTCTCCCCATACGCTA
ACTCCATCGGACACTCCATCTGCGACATCATCGCTAAGGAGTTCTGGACCTTCCTCGCTCACCACCTCCG
TATCAAGATCCACGAGCACATCCTCATCCACGGAGACATCCGTAAGACCACCAAGATGGAGATCGGAGGA
GAGGAGGTCGAGGTCGAGGAGTTCGTCGAGGAGGAGGACGAGGACACCGTCGCGGTACCCGCGGCCGCCG
TGAGCAAGGGCGAGGAGGATAACATGGCCATCATCAAGGAGTTCATGCGCTTCAAGGTGCACATGGAGGG
CTCCGTGAACGGCCACGAGTTCGAGATCGAGGGCGAGGGCGAGGGCCGCCCCTACGAGGGCACCCAGACC
GCCAAGCTGAAGGTGACCAAGGGTGGCCCCCTGCCCTTCGCCTGGGACATCCTGTCCCCTCAGTTCATGT
ACGGCTCCAAGGCCTACGTGAAGCACCCCGCCGACATCCCCGACTACTTGAAGCTGTCCTTCCCCGAGGG
CTTCAAGTGGGAGCGCGTGATGAACTTCGAGGACGGCGGCGTGGTGACCGTGACCCAGGACTCCTCCCTG
CAGGACGGCGAGTTCATCTACAAGGTGAAGCTGCGCGGCACCAACTTCCCCTCCGACGGCCCCGTAATGC
AGAAGAAGACCATGGGCTGGGAGGCCTCCTCCGAGCGGATGTACCCCGAGGACGGCGCCCTGAAGGGCGA
GATCAAGCAGAGGCTGAAGCTGAAGGACGGCGGCCACTACGACGCTGAGGTCAAGACCACCTACAAGGCC
AAGAAGCCCGTGCAGCTGCCCGGCGCCTACAACGTCAACATCAAGTTGGACATCACCTCCCACAACGAGG
ACTACACCATCGTGGAACAGTACGAACGCGCCGAGGGCCGCCACTCCACCGGCGGCATGGACGAGCTGTA
CAAGTAATAGGAATTCCAACTGAGCGCCGGTCGCTACCATTACCAACTTGTCTGGTGTCAAAAATAATAG
GGGCCGCTGTCATCAGAGTAAGTTTAAACTGAGTTCTACTAACTAACGAGTAATATTTAAATTTTCAGCA
TCTCGCGCCCGTGCCTCTGACTTCTAAGTCCAATTACTCTTCAACATCCCTACATGCTCTTTCTCCCTGT
GCTCCCACCCCCTATTTTTGTTATTATCAAAAAACTTCTCTTAATTTCTTTGTTTTTTAGCTTCTTTTAA
GTCACCTCTAACAATGAAATTGTGTAGATTCAAAAATAGAATTAATTCGTAATAAAAAGTCGAAAAAAAT
TGTGCTCCCTCCCCCCATTAATAATAATTCTATCCCAAAATCTACACAATGTTCTGTGTACACTTCTTAT
GTTTTTTACTTCTGATAAATTTTTTTGAAACATCATAGAAAAAACCGCACACAAAATACCTTATCATATG
TTACGTTTCAGTTTATGACCGCAATTTTTATTTCTTCGCACGTCTGGGCCTCTCATGACGTCAAATCATG
CTCATCGTGAAAAAGTTTTGGAGTATTTTTGGAATTTTTCAATCAAGTGAAAGTTTATGAAATTAATTTT
CCTGCTTTTGCTTTTTGGGGTTTCCCCTATTGTTTGTCAAGATTTCGAGGACGGCGTTTTTCTTGCTAAA
ATCACAAGTATTGATGAGCACGATGCAAGAAAGATCGGAAGAAGGTTTGGGTTTGAGGCTCAGTGGAAGG
TGAGTAGAAGTTGATAATTTGAAAGTGGAGTAGTGTCTATGGGGTTTTTGCCTTAAATGACAGAATACAT
TCCCAATATACCAAACATAACTGTTTCCTACTAGTCGGCCGTACGGGCCCTTTCGTCTCGCGCGTTTCGG
TGATGACGGTGAAAACCTCTGACACATGCAGCTCCCGGAGACGGTCACAGCTTGTCTGTAAGCGGATGCC
GGGAGCAGACAAGCCCGTCAGGGCGCGTCAGCGGGTGTTGGCGGGTGTCGGGGCTGGCTTAACTATGCGG
CATCAGAGCAGATTGTACTGAGAGTGCACCATATGCGGTGTGAAATACCGCACAGATGCGTAAGGAGAAA
ATACCGCATCAGGCGGCCTTAAGGGCCTCGTGATACGCCTATTTTTATAGGTTAATGTCATGATAATAAT
GGTTTCTTAGACGTCAGGTGGCACTTTTCGGGGAAATGTGCGCGGAACCCCTATTTGTTTATTTTTCTAA
ATACATTCAAATATGTATCCGCTCATGAGACAATAACCCTGATAAATGCTTCAATAATATTGAAAAAGGA
AGAGTATGAGTATTCAACATTTCCGTGTCGCCCTTATTCCCTTTTTTGCGGCATTTTGCCTTCCTGTTTT
TGCTCACCCAGAAACGCTGGTGAAAGTAAAAGATGCTGAAGATCAGTTGGGTGCACGAGTGGGTTACATC
GAACTGGATCTCAACAGCGGTAAGATCCTTGAGAGTTTTCGCCCCGAAGAACGTTTTCCAATGATGAGCA
CTTTTAAAGTTCTGCTATGTGGCGCGGTATTATCCCGTATTGACGCCGGGCAAGAGCAACTCGGTCGCCG
CATACACTATTCTCAGAATGACTTGGTTGAGTACTCACCAGTCACAGAAAAGCATCTTACGGATGGCATG
ACAGTAAGAGAATTATGCAGTGCTGCCATAACCATGAGTGATAACACTGCGGCCAACTTACTTCTGACAA
CGATCGGAGGACCGAAGGAGCTAACCGCTTTTTTGCACAACATGGGGGATCATGTAACTCGCCTTGATCG
TTGGGAACCGGAGCTGAATGAAGCCATACCAAACGACGAGCGTGACACCACGATGCCTGTAGCAATGGCA
ACAACGTTGCGCAAACTATTAACTGGCGAACTACTTACTCTAGCTTCCCGGCAACAATTAATAGACTGGA
TGGAGGCGGATAAAGTTGCAGGACCACTTCTGCGCTCGGCCCTTCCGGCTGGCTGGTTTATTGCTGATAA
ATCTGGAGCCGGTGAGCGTGGGTCTCGCGGTATCATTGCAGCACTGGGGCCAGATGGTAAGCCCTCCCGT
ATCGTAGTTATCTACACGACGGGGAGTCAGGCAACTATGGATGAACGAAATAGACAGATCGCTGAGATAG
GTGCCTCACTGATTAAGCATTGGTAACTGTCAGACCAAGTTTACTCATATATACTTTAGATTGATTTAAA
ACTTCATTTTTAATTTAAAAGGATCTAGGTGAAGATCCTTTTTGATAATCTCATGACCAAAATCCCTTAA
CGTGAGTTTTCGTTCCACTGAGCGTCAGACCCCGTAGAAAAGATCAAAGGATCTTCTTGAGATCCTTTTT
TTCTGCGCGTAATCTGCTGCTTGCAAACAAAAAAACCACCGCTACCAGCGGTGGTTTGTTTGCCGGATCA
AGAGCTACCAACTCTTTTTCCGAAGGTAACTGGCTTCAGCAGAGCGCAGATACCAAATACTGTTCTTCTA
GTGTAGCCGTAGTTAGGCCACCACTTCAAGAACTCTGTAGCACCGCCTACATACCTCGCTCTGCTAATCC
TGTTACCAGTGGCTGCTGCCAGTGGCGATAAGTCGTGTCTTACCGGGTTGGACTCAAGACGATAGTTACC
GGATAAGGCGCAGCGGTCGGGCTGAACGGGGGGTTCGTGCACACAGCCCAGCTTGGAGCGAACGACCTAC
ACCGAACTGAGATACCTACAGCGTGAGCTATGAGAAAGCGCCACGCTTCCCGAAGGGAGAAAGGCGGACA
GGTATCCGGTAAGCGGCAGGGTCGGAACAGGAGAGCGCACGAGGGAGCTTCCAGGGGGAAACGCCTGGTA
TCTTTATAGTCCTGTCGGGTTTCGCCACCTCTGACTTGAGCGTCGATTTTTGTGATGCTCGTCAGGGGGG
CGGAGCCTATGGAAAAACGCCAGCAACGCGGCCTTTTTACGGTTCCTGGCCTTTTGCTGGCCTTTTGCTC
ACATGTTCTTTCCTGCGTTATCCCCTGATTCTGTGGATAACCGTATTACCGCCTTTGAGTGAGCTGATAC
CGCTCGCCGCAGCCGAACGACCGAGCGCAGCGAGTCAGTGAGCGAGGAAGCGGAAGAGCGCCCAATACGC
